>Addgene plasmid #123540 | pMK-psbA 5'UTR (delta SL) | addgene full sequence | sequence record 247930 | Addgene NGS Result
CTAAATTGTAAGCGTTAATATTTTGTTAAAATTCGCGTTAAATTTTTGTTAAATCAGCTCATTTTTTAAC
CAATAGGCCGAAATCGGCAAAATCCCTTATAAATCAAAAGAATAGACCGAGATAGGGTTGAGTGGCCGCT
ACAGGGCGCTCCCATTCGCCATTCAGGCTGCGCAACTGTTGGGAAGGGCGTTTCGGTGCGGGCCTCTTCG
CTATTACGCCAGCTGGCGAAAGGGGGATGTGCTGCAAGGCGATTAAGTTGGGTAACGCCAGGGTTTTCCC
AGTCACGACGTTGTAAAACGACGGCCAGTGAGCGCGACGTAATACGACTCACTATAGGGCGAATTGAAGG
AAGGCCGTCAAGGCCGCATCAACGAGCTCGGTCTCATACTAATAACTAGTGTGCTTGGGAGTCCCTGATG
ATTAAATAAACCAAGATTTTACCAATGTGAGACCGGTACCCTCTGGGCCTCATGGGCCTTCCTTTCACTG
CCCGCTTTCCAGTCGGGAAACCTGTCGTGCCAGCTGCATTAACATGGTCATAGCTGTTTCCTTGCGTATT
GGGCGCTCTCCGCTTCCTCGCTCACTGACTCGCTGCGCTCGGTCGTTCGGGTAAAGCCTGGGGTGCCTAA
TGAGCAAAAGGCCAGCAAAAGGCCAGGAACCGTAAAAAGGCCGCGTTGCTGGCGTTTTTCCATAGGCTCC
GCCCCCCTGACGAGCATCACAAAAATCGACGCTCAAGTCAGAGGTGGCGAAACCCGACAGGACTATAAAG
ATACCAGGCGTTTCCCCCTGGAAGCTCCCTCGTGCGCTCTCCTGTTCCGACCCTGCCGCTTACCGGATAC
CTGTCCGCCTTTCTCCCTTCGGGAAGCGTGGCGCTTTCTCATAGCTCACGCTGTAGGTATCTCAGTTCGG
TGTAGGTCGTTCGCTCCAAGCTGGGCTGTGTGCACGAACCCCCCGTTCAGCCCGACCGCTGCGCCTTATC
CGGTAACTATCGTCTTGAGTCCAACCCGGTAAGACACGACTTATCGCCACTGGCAGCAGCCACTGGTAAC
AGGATTAGCAGAGCGAGGTATGTAGGCGGTGCTACAGAGTTCTTGAAGTGGTGGCCTAACTACGGCTACA
CTAGAAGAACAGTATTTGGTATCTGCGCTCTGCTGAAGCCAGTTACCTTCGGAAAAAGAGTTGGTAGCTC
TTGATCCGGCAAACAAACCACCGCTGGTAGCGGTGGTTTTTTTGTTTGCAAGCAGCAGATTACGCGCAGA
AAAAAAGGATCTCAAGAAGATCCTTTGATCTTTTCTACGGGGTCTGACGCTCAGTGGAACGAAAACTCAC
GTTAAGGGATTTTGGTCATGAGATTATCAAAAAGGATCTTCACCTAGATCCTTTTAAATTAAAAATGAAG
TTTTAAATCAATCTAAAGTATATATGAGTAAACTTGGTCTGACAGTTATTAGAAAAATTCATCCAGCAGA
CGATAAAACGCAATACGCTGGCTATCCGGTGCCGCAATGCCATACAGCACCAGAAAACGATCCGCCCATT
CGCCGCCCAGTTCTTCCGCAATATCACGGGTGGCCAGCGCAATATCCTGATAACGATCCGCCACGCCCAG
ACGGCCGCAATCAATAAAGCCGCTAAAACGGCCATTTTCCACCATAATGTTCGGCAGGCACGCATCACCA
TGGGTCACCACCAGATCTTCGCCATCCGGCATGCTCGCTTTCAGACGCGCAAACAGCTCTGCCGGTGCCA
GGCCCTGATGTTCTTCATCCAGATCATCCTGATCCACCAGGCCCGCTTCCATACGGGTACGCGCACGTTC
AATACGATGTTTCGCCTGATGATCAAACGGACAGGTCGCCGGGTCCAGGGTATGCAGACGACGCATGGCA
TCCGCCATAATGCTCACTTTTTCTGCCGGCGCCAGATGGCTAGACAGCAGATCCTGACCCGGCACTTCGC
CCAGCAGCAGCCAATCACGGCCCGCTTCGGTCACCACATCCAGCACCGCCGCACACGGAACACCGGTGGT
GGCCAGCCAGCTCAGACGCGCCGCTTCATCCTGCAGCTCGTTCAGCGCACCGCTCAGATCGGTTTTCACA
AACAGCACCGGACGACCCTGCGCGCTCAGACGAAACACCGCCGCATCAGAGCAGCCAATGGTCTGCTGCG
CCCAATCATAGCCAAACAGACGTTCCACCCACGCTGCCGGGCTACCCGCATGCAGGCCATCCTGTTCAAT
CATACTCTTCCTTTTTCAATATTATTGAAGCATTTATCAGGGTTATTGTCTCATGAGCGGATACATATTT
GAATGTATTTAGAAAAATAAACAAATAGGGGTTCCGCGCACATTTCCCCGAAAAGTGCCAC
Features (pLannotate 1.2.2; 8 found; start..end, strand, type, name):
      3..134     -  rep_origin     M13 ori (fragment): M13 bacteriophage origin of replication; arrow indicates direction of (+) strand synthesis
    155..311     -  CDS            lacZα (fragment): LacZα fragment of β-galactosidase; lacZ fragment
    320..338     +  promoter       T7 promoter: promoter for bacteriophage T7 RNA polymerase
    485..532     -  CDS            lacI (fragment): lac repressor; lacI; The lac repressor binds to the lac operator to inhibit transcription in E. coli. This inhibition can be relieved by adding lactose or isopropyl-β-D-thiogalactopyranoside (IPTG).
    569..609     -  rep_origin     RSF ori (fragment): Plasmids containing the RSF 1030 origin of replication can be propagated in E. coli cells that contain additional plasmids with compatible origins.
    687..1275    -  rep_origin     ori: high-copy-number ColE1/pMB1/pBR322/pUC origin of replication
   1449..2243    -  CDS            NeoR/KanR: aminoglycoside phosphotransferase confers resistance to neomycin, kanamycin, and G418 (Geneticin®)
   2244..2348    -  promoter       AmpR promoter: bla
