[The description below was written by a language model from this plasmid's Addgene catalogue record and pLannotate feature annotations shown in this document.]
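Description:
pMK-psbA 5'UTR (delta SL) is a small (about 2.4 kb) bacterial cloning plasmid that carries one basic part of the MoChlo kit, a modular cloning toolbox for chloroplast biotechnology. It is built on the pMK-RQ gene-synthesis backbone and classified as a synthetic biology vector. In E. coli it is maintained at high copy number through a ColE1/pUC-type origin of replication. Selection is with kanamycin, conferred by an aminoglycoside phosphotransferase (NeoR/KanR) gene that the annotation places directly downstream of an AmpR (bla) promoter.

The insert is a synthesised chloroplast 5' untranslated region derived from psbA, described by the depositors as a 5'UTR fusion designed for Golden Gate cloning. The "delta SL" in the name probably indicates a variant lacking a stem-loop element, but the record does not spell this out. It also does not give the source species, the flanking Type IIS sites or the overhangs. The automated feature table does not annotate the insert itself. By position, it most likely lies in the unannotated stretch downstream of the T7 promoter, between that promoter and the short lacI-like match.

The other hits are short partial matches: fragments of an M13 origin, lacZα, lacI and an RSF origin. These look like backbone remnants rather than functional elements.

As a part-donor plasmid, the construct has no expression function of its own. Its intended use is to supply this 5'UTR module for Golden Gate assembly with promoters, coding sequences and 3'UTRs into chloroplast expression cassettes and plastid transformation vectors.
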