Addgene plasmid #123540: pMK-psbA 5'UTR (delta SL)
Purpose: MoChlo kit
Depositing lab: Scott Lenaghan & C. Neal Stewart. Depositing organization: University of Tennessee Institute of Agriculture. Publication: MoChlo: A versatile modular cloning toolbox for chloroplast biotechnology. Occhialini A, Piatek A, Pfotenhauer AC, Frazier TP, Stewart CN, Lenaghan S. Plant Physiol. 2019 Jan 24. pii: pp.18.01220. doi: 10.1104/pp.18.01220. PubMed 30679266.
Backbone
  Vector backbone: pMK-RQ
  Vector type: Synthetic Biology
Growth in bacteria
  Bacterial resistance: Kanamycin, 50 μg/mL
  Growth temperature: 37°C
  Growth strain: Top10
  Copy number: High Copy
Gene/Insert
  Gene/Insert name: psbA 5'UTR (delta SL)
  Cloning method: Restriction Enzyme; 5′ cloning site Unknown (unknown if destroyed)
Terms and licenses: Academic/Nonprofit Terms; Industry Terms: Not Available to Industry
Depositor comments: All inserts have been produced by gene synthesis and cloned in the indicated backbone vector. The insert is a chloroplast 5'UTR fusion designed for Golden-Gate cloning. The Original Material was developed in the performance of research that was funded by Grant Nos. ARPA-E: DE-AR000660 & DARPA: D17AC00016.
How to cite: pMK-psbA 5'UTR (delta SL) was a gift from Scott Lenaghan & C. Neal Stewart (Addgene plasmid # 123540 ; http://n2t.net/addgene:123540 ; RRID:Addgene_123540)
