>Addgene plasmid #123540 | pMK-psbA 5'UTR (delta SL) | depositor partial sequence | sequence record 235703 | psbA 5'UTR (delta SL)
AATAACTAGTGTGCTTGGGAGTCCCTGATGATTAAATAAACCAAGATTTTACC
